Addgene plasmid #49899: GBK-Rab35Q67Ldelta CC
Purpose: expresses GAL4BD-Rab35Q67Ldelta CC in yeast
Depositing lab: Marci Scidmore.
Backbone
  Vector backbone: GBK-T7
  Backbone manufacturer: Clontech
  Backbone size w/o insert (bp): 7300
  Total vector size (bp): 7900
  Vector type: Yeast Expression
  Selectable markers: Neomycin (select with G418), TRP1
Growth in bacteria
  Bacterial resistance: Kanamycin, 50 μg/mL
  Growth temperature: 37°C
  Growth strain: DH5alpha
  Copy number: High Copy
Gene/Insert
  Gene/Insert name: Rab35
  Species: H. sapiens (human)
  Insert size (bp): 600
  Mutation: glutamine 67 to leucine; deleted cysteine 200, cysteine 201
  GenBank ID: AF498960
  Entrez Gene: RAB35 (a.k.a. H-ray, RAB1C, RAY)
  Promoter: ADHI
  Tag / fusion protein: Gal4 Binding Domain (N terminal on insert); Myc (N terminal on insert)
  Cloning method: Restriction Enzyme; 5′ cloning site EcoRI (not destroyed); 3′ cloning site XhoI/SalI (destroyed during cloning)
  Sequencing primers: 5′ T7 (TAATACGACTCACTATAGGG)
Resource information
  A portion of this plasmid was derived from a plasmid made by: pCDNA-Rab35 derived from pCDNA3.1+Rab35 purchased from Missouri S&T cDNA resource center
Terms and licenses: Academic/Nonprofit Terms; Industry Terms: Not Available to Industry
How to cite: GBK-Rab35Q67Ldelta CC was a gift from Marci Scidmore (Addgene plasmid # 49899)
