[The description below was written by a language model from this plasmid's Addgene catalogue record and pLannotate feature annotations shown in this document.]
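Description:
GBK-Rab35Q67Ldelta CC is a yeast expression plasmid of about 7.9 kb built on the Clontech GBK-T7 backbone, a GAL4 DNA-binding-domain "bait" vector of the kind used in yeast two-hybrid screening. It is a shuttle vector. In E. coli it replicates at high copy from a ColE1/pUC-type origin and is selected with kanamycin through the Tn5 NeoR/KanR gene, which is driven by a bacterial AmpR promoter. In Saccharomyces cerevisiae it is maintained episomally by the 2μ origin and selected by TRP1 complementation of tryptophan auxotrophy. An f1 origin and several short annotated fragments (lacZα, lacI, rop, bom, ble, poly(A) signals) are backbone remnants with no evident role in the construct's function.

The expression cassette uses the yeast ADH1 promoter and ADH1 terminator to produce a fusion of the GAL4 DNA-binding domain, a Myc epitope tag (listed in the record but not separately annotated in the feature table) and human RAB35, cloned between EcoRI and a destroyed XhoI/SalI junction. A T7 promoter lies between the GAL4 domain and the insert, with a T7 terminator downstream, which in principle permits in vitro transcription of the tagged insert without the GAL4 portion.

The roughly 600 bp Rab35 insert carries a glutamine 67 to leucine substitution. In Rab GTPases, a change at this conserved glutamine generally impairs GTP hydrolysis and holds the protein in its active, GTP-bound state. The two C-terminal cysteines (200 and 201) are deleted; these normally receive the prenyl groups that anchor Rabs to membranes, so removing them should leave the bait soluble and able to enter the nucleus. The stated purpose is simply expression of this GAL4BD fusion in yeast, and the design suits screening or testing for effectors that bind activated Rab35.
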