Features (pLannotate 1.2.2; 24 found; start..end, strand, type, name):
     30..734     +  promoter       ADH1 promoter: S. cerevisiae ADH1; promoter for alcohol dehydrogenase 1
    762..1202    +  CDS            GAL4 DNA binding domain: DNA binding domain of the GAL4 transcriptional activator; Saccharomyces cerevisiae GAL4 (truncated)
   1213..1231    +  promoter       T7 promoter: promoter for bacteriophage T7 RNA polymerase
   1305..1901    +  CDS            RAB35: RAB35_HUMAN - Also known as RAB1C, RAY. Experimental evidence at protein level: Swiss-Prot protein existence level 1. The small GTPases Rab are key regulators of intracellular membrane trafficking, from the formation of transport vesicles to their fusion with membranes. Rabs cycle between an inactive GDP-bound form and an active GTP-bound form that is able to recruit to membranes different sets of downstream effectors directly responsible for vesicle formation, movement, tethering and fusion. That Rab is involved in the process of endocytosis and is an essential rate-limiting regulator of the
   1928..1975    +  terminator     T7 terminator: transcription terminator for bacteriophage T7 RNA polymerase
   2002..2189    +  terminator     ADH1 terminator: S. cerevisiae ADH1; transcription terminator for the S. cerevisiae alcohol dehydrogenase 1 (ADH1) gene
   2237..2253    -  protein_bind   lac operator: The lac repressor binds to the lac operator to inhibit transcription in E. coli. This inhibition can be relieved by adding lactose or isopropyl-β-D-thiogalactopyranoside (IPTG). lac repressor encoded by lacI
   2261..2291    -  promoter       lac promoter: promoter for the E. coli lac operon
   2306..2327    -  protein_bind   CAP binding site: CAP binding activates transcription in the presence of cAMP. E. coli catabolite activator protein
   2340..2432    -  CDS            lacI (fragment): lac repressor; lacI; The lac repressor binds to the lac operator to inhibit transcription in E. coli. This inhibition can be relieved by adding lactose or isopropyl-β-D-thiogalactopyranoside (IPTG).
   2615..3203    -  rep_origin     ori: high-copy-number ColE1/pMB1/pBR322/pUC origin of replication
   3425..3441    +  polyA_signal   bGH poly(A) signal (fragment): bovine growth hormone polyadenylation signal
   3532..3579    -  polyA_signal   HSV TK poly(A) signal: herpes simplex virus thymidine kinase polyadenylation signal (Cole and Stacy, 1985)
   3638..3787    -  CDS            ble (fragment): BLE_KLEPN - Experimental evidence at protein level: Swiss-Prot protein existence level 1. Binding protein with a strong affinity to the bleomycin family of antibiotics. Binds to CL990; an antimitotic-antibiotic compound. From Klebsiella pneumoniae.
   3812..4606    -  CDS            NeoR/KanR: aminoglycoside phosphotransferase from Tn5; aph(3')-II (or nptII); confers resistance to neomycin, kanamycin, and G418 (Geneticin®)
   4607..4711    -  promoter       AmpR promoter: bla
   4738..6080    -  rep_origin     2μ ori: yeast 2μ plasmid origin of replication
   6148..6183    +  CDS            rop (fragment): Rop protein, which maintains plasmids at low copy number; rop
   6285..6334    +  misc_feature   bom (fragment): basis of mobility region from pBR322
   6473..6620    +  promoter       TRP1 promoter: S. cerevisiae TRP1
   6621..7295    +  CDS            TRP1: phosphoribosylanthranilate isomerase, required for tryptophan biosynthesis; S. cerevisiae TRP1; yeast auxotrophic marker
   7346..7397    +  misc_feature   bom (fragment): basis of mobility region from pBR322
   7398..7853    -  rep_origin     f1 ori (sequence partly withheld): f1 bacteriophage origin of replication; arrow indicates direction of (+) strand synthesis
   7857..29      -  CDS            lacZα (fragment) (across the origin): LacZα fragment of β-galactosidase; lacZ fragment
>Addgene plasmid #49899 | GBK-Rab35Q67Ldelta CC | depositor full sequence | sequence record 74635 | GBK-Rab35Q67Ldelta CC sequence 7894 bps
CGGTGCGGGCCTCTTCGCTATTACGCCAGATCCTTTTGTTGTTTCCGGGTGTACAATATGGACTTCCTCT
TTTCTGGCAACCAAACCCATACATCGGGATTCCTATAATACCTTCGTTGGTCTCCCTAACATGTAGGTGG
CGGAGGGGAGATATACAATAGAACAGATACCAGACAAGACATAATGGGCTAAACAAGACTACACCAATTA
CACTGCCTCATTGATGGTGGTACATAACGAACTAATACTGTAGCCCTAGACTTGATAGCCATCATCATAT
CGAAGTTTCACTACCCTTTTTCCATTTGCCATCTATTGAAGTAATAATAGGCGCATGCAACTTCTTTTCT
TTTTTTTTCTTTTCTCTCTCCCCCGTTGTTGTCTCACCATATCCGCAATGACAAAAAAAATGATGGAAGA
CACTAAAGGAAAAAATTAACGACAAAGACAGCACCAACAGATGTCGTTGTTCCAGAGCTGATGAGGGGTA
TCTCGAAGCACACGAAACTTTTTCCTTCCTTCATTCACGCACACTACTCTCTAATGAGCAACGGTATACG
GCCTTCCTTCCAGTTACTTGAATTTGAAATAAAAAAAGTTTGCTGTCTTGCTATCAAGTATAAATAGACC
TGCAATTATTAATCTTTTGTTTCCTCGTCATTGTTCTCGTTCCCTTTCTTCCTTGTTTCTTTTTCTGCAC
AATATTTCAAGCTATACCAAGCATACAATCAACTCCAAGCTTGAAGCAAGCCTCCTGAAAGATGAAGCTA
CTGTCTTCTATCGAACAAGCATGCGATATTTGCCGACTTAAAAAGCTCAAGTGCTCCAAAGAAAAACCGA
AGTGCGCCAAGTGTCTGAAGAACAACTGGGAGTGTCGCTACTCTCCCAAAACCAAAAGGTCTCCGCTGAC
TAGGGCACATCTGACAGAAGTGGAATCAAGGCTAGAAAGACTGGAACAGCTATTTCTACTGATTTTTCCT
CGAGAAGACCTTGACATGATTTTGAAAATGGATTCTTTACAGGATATAAAAGCATTGTTAACAGGATTAT
TTGTACAAGATAATGTGAATAAAGATGCCGTCACAGATAGATTGGCTTCAGTGGAGACTGATATGCCTCT
AACATTGAGACAGCATAGAATAAGTGCGACATCATCATCGGAAGAGAGTAGTAACAAAGGTCAAAGACAG
TTGACTGTATCGCCGGAATTTGTAATACGACTCACTATAGGGCGAGCCGCCATCATGGAGGAGCAGAAGC
TGATCTCAGAGGAGGACCTGCATATGGCCATGGAGGCCGAATTCATGGCCCGGGACTACGACCACCTCTT
CAAGCTGCTCATCATCGGCGACAGCGGTGTGGGCAAGAGCAGTTTACTGTTGCGTTTTGCAGACAACACT
TTCTCAGGCAGCTACATCACCACGATCGGAGTGGATTTCAAGATCCGGACCGTGGAGATCAACGGGGAGA
AGGTGAAGCTGCAGATCTGGGACACAGCGGGGCTGGAGCGCTTCCGCACCATCACCTCCACGTATTATCG
GGGGACCCACGGGGTCATTGTGGTTTACGACGTCACCAGTGCCGAGTCCTTTGTCAACGTCAAGCGGTGG
CTTCACGAAATCAACCAGAACTGTGATGATGTGTGCCGAATATTAGTGGGTAATAAGAATGACGACCCTG
AGCGGAAGGTGGTGGAGACGGAAGATGCCTACAAATTCGCCGGGCAGATGGGCATCCAGTTGTTCGAGAC
CAGCGCCAAGGAGAATGTCAACGTGGAAGAGATGTTCAACTGCATCACGGAGCTGGTCCTCCGAGCAAAG
AAAGACAACCTGGCAAAACAGCAGCAGCAACAACAGAACGATGTGGTGAAGCTCACGAAGAACAGTAAAC
GAAAGAAACGCTAACTCGACCTGCAGCGGCCGCATAACTAGCATAACCCCTTGGGGCCTCTAAACGGGTC
TTGAGGGGTTTTTTGCGCGCTTGCAGCCAAGCTAATTCCGGGCGAATTTCTTATGATTTATGATTTTTAT
TATTAAATAAGTTATAAAAAAAATAAGTGTATACAAATTTTAAAGTGACTCTTAGGTTTTAAAACGAAAA
TTCTTATTCTTGAGTAACTCTTTCCTGTAGGTCAGGTTGCTTTCTCAGGTATAGCATGAGGTCGCTCTTA
TTGACCACACCTCTACCGGCATGCAAGCTTGGCGTAATCATGGTCATAGCTGTTTCCTGTGTGAAATTGT
TATCCGCTCACAATTCCACACAACATACGAGCCGGAAGCATAAAGTGTAAAGCCTGGGGTGCCTAATGAG
TGAGGTAACTCACATTAATTGCGTTGCGCTCACTGCCCGCTTTCCAGTCGGGAAACCTGTCGTGCCAGCT
GCATTAATGAATCGGCCAACGCGCGGGGAGAGGCGGTTTGCGTATTGGGCGCTCTTCCGCTTCCTCGCTC
ACTGACTCGCTGCGCTCGGTCGTTCGGCTGCGGCGAGCGGTATCAGCTCACTCAAAGGCGGTAATACGGT
TATCCACAGAATCAGGGGATAACGCAGGAAAGAACATGTGAGCAAAAGGCCAGCAAAAGGCCAGGAACCG
TAAAAAGGCCGCGTTGCTGGCGTTTTTCCATAGGCTCCGCCCCCCTGACGAGCATCACAAAAATCGACGC
TCAAGTCAGAGGTGGCGAAACCCGACAGGACTATAAAGATACCAGGCGTTTCCCCCTGGAAGCTCCCTCG
TGCGCTCTCCTGTTCCGACCCTGCCGCTTACCGGATACCTGTCCGCCTTTCTCCCTTCGGGAAGCGTGGC
GCTTTCTCATAGCTCACGCTGTAGGTATCTCAGTTCGGTGTAGGTCGTTCGCTCCAAGCTGGGCTGTGTG
CACGAACCCCCCGTTCAGCCCGACCGCTGCGCCTTATCCGGTAACTATCGTCTTGAGTCCAACCCGGTAA
GACACGACTTATCGCCACTGGCAGCAGCCACTGGTAACAGGATTAGCAGAGCGAGGTATGTAGGCGGTGC
TACAGAGTTCTTGAAGTGGTGGCCTAACTACGGCTACACTAGAAGGACAGTATTTGGTATCTGCGCTCTG
CTGAAGCCAGTTACCTTCGGAAAAAGAGTTGGTAGCTCTTGATCCGGCAAACAAACCACCGCTGGTAGCG
GTGGTTTTTTTGTTTGCAAGCAGCAGATTACGCGCAGAAAAAAAGGATCTCAAGAAGATCCTTTGATCTT
TTCTACGGGGTCTGACGCTCAGTGGAACGAAAACTCACGTTAAGGGATTTTGGTCATGAGATTATCAAAA
AGGATCTTCACCTAGATCCTTTTAAATTAAAAATGAAGTTTTAAATCAATCTAAAGTATATATGAGTAAC
CTGAGGCTATGGCAGGGCCTGCCGCCCCGACGTTGGCTGCGAGCCCTGGGCCTTCACCCGAACTTGGGGG
GTGGGGTGGGGAAAAGGAAGAAACGCGGGCGTATTGGCCCCAATGGGGTCTCGGTGGGGTATCGACAGAG
TGCCAGCCCTGGGACCGAACCCCGCGTTTATGAACAAACGACCCAACACCGTGCGTTTTATTCTGTCTTT
TTATTGCCGTCATAGCGCGGGTTCCTTCCGGTATTGTCTCCTTCCGTGTTTCAGTTAGCCTCCCCCTAGG
GTGGGCGAAGAACTCCAGCATGAGATCCCCGCGCTGGAGGATCATCCAGCCGGCGTCCCGGAAAACGATT
CCGAAGCCCAACCTTTCATAGAAGGCGGCGGTGGAATCGAAATCTCGTGATGGCAGGTTGGGCGTCGCTT
GGTCGGTTCATTTCGAACCCCAGAGTCCCGCTCAGAAGAACTCGTCAAGAAGGCGATAGAAGGCGATGCG
CTGCGAATCGGGAGCGGCGATACCGTAAAGCACGAGGAAGCGGTCAGCCCATTCGCCGCCAAGCTCTTCA
GCAATATCACGGGTAGCCAACGCTATGTCCTGATAGCGGTCCGCCACACCCAGCCGGCCACAGTCGATGA
ATCCAGAAAAGCGGCCATTTTCCACCATGATATTCGGCAAGCAGGCATCGTCATGGGTCACGACGAGATC
CTCGCCGTCGGGCATGCTCGCCTTGAGCCTGGCGAACAGTTCGGCTGGCGCGAGCCCCTGATGCTCTTCG
TCCAGATCATCCTGATCGACAAGACCGGCTTCCATCCGAGTACGTGCTCGCTCGATGCGATGTTTCGCTT
GGTGGTCGAATGGGCAGGTAGCCGGATCAAGCGTATGCAGCCGCCGCATTGCATCAGCCATGATGGATAC
TTTCTCGGCAGGAGCAAGGTGAGATGACAGGAGATCCTGCCCCGGCACTTCGCCCAATAGCAGCCAGTCC
CTTCCCGCTTCAGTGACAACGTCGAGCACAGCTGCGCAAGGAACGCCCGTCGTGGCCAGCCACGATAGCC
GCGCTGCCTCGTCTTGCAGTTCATTCAGGGCACCGGACAGGTCGGTCTTGACAAAAAGAACCGGGCGCCC
CTGCGCTGACAGCCGGAACACGGCGGCATCAGAGCAGCCGATTGTCTGTTGTGCCCAGTCATAGCCGAAT
AGCCTCTCCACCCAAGCGGCCGGAGAACCTGCGTGCAATCCATCTTGTTCAATCATACTCTTCCTTTTTC
AATATTATTGAAGCATTTATCAGGGTTATTGTCTCATGAGCGGATACATATTTGAATGTATTTAGAAAAA
TAAACAAATAGGGGTTCCGCGCACATTTCCCCGAAAAGTGCCACCTGAACGAAGCATCTGTGCTTCATTT
TGTAGAACAAAAATGCAACGCGAGAGCGCTAATTTTTCAAACAAAGAATCTGAGCTGCATTTTTACAGAA
CAGAAATGCAACGCGAAAGCGCTATTTTACCAACGAAGAATCTGTGCTTCATTTTTGTAAAACAAAAATG
CAACGCGAGAGCGCTAATTTTTCAAACAAAGAATCTGAGCTGCATTTTTACAGAACAGAAATGCAACGCG
AGAGCGCTATTTTACCAACAAAGAATCTATACTTCTTTTTTGTTCTACAAAAATGCATCCCGAGAGCGCT
ATTTTTCTAACAAAGCATCTTAGATTACTTTTTTTCTCCTTTGTGCGCTCTATAATGCAGTCTCTTGATA
ACTTTTTGCACTGTAGGTCCGTTAAGGTTAGAAGAAGGCTACTTTGGTGTCTATTTTCTCTTCCATAAAA
AAAGCCTGACTCCACTTCCCGCGTTTACTGATTACTAGCGAAGCTGCGGGTGCATTTTTTCAAGATAAAG
GCATCCCCGATTATATTCTATACCGATGTGGATTGCGCATACTTTGTGAACAGAAAGTGATAGCGTTGAT
GATTCTTCATTGGTCAGAAAATTATGAACGGTTTCTTCTATTTTGTCTCTATATACTACGTATAGGAAAT
GTTTACATTTTCGTATTGTTTTCGATTCACTCTATGAATAGTTCTTACTACAATTTTTTTGTCTAAAGAG
TAATACTAGAGATAAACATAAAAAATGTAGAGGTCGAGTTTAGATGCAAGTTCAAGGAGCGAAAGGTGGA
TGGGTAGGTTATATAGGGATATAGCACAGAGATATATAGCAAAGAGATACTTTTGAGCAATGTTTGTGGA
AGCGGTATTCGCAATATTTTAGTAGCTCGTTACAGTCCGGTGCGTTTTTGGTTTTTTGAAAGTGCGTCTT
CAGAGCGCTTTTGGTTTTCAAAAGCGCTCTGAAGTTCCTATACTTTCTAGAGAATAGGAACTTCGGAATA
GGAACTTCAAAGCGTTTCCGAAAACGAGCGCTTCCGAAAATGCAACGCGAGCTGCGCACATACAGCTCAC
TGTTCACGTCGCACCTATATCTGCGTGTTGCCTGTATATATATATACATGAGAAGAACGGCATAGTGCGT
GTTTATGCTTAAATGCGTACTTATATGCGTCTATTTATGTAGGATGAAAGGTAGTCTAGTACCTCCTGTG
ATATTATCCCATTCCATGCGGGGTATCGTATGCTTCCTTCAGCACTACCCTTTAGCTGTTCTATATGCTG
CCACTCCTCAATTGGATTAGTCTCATCCTTCAATGCTATCATTTCCTTTGATATTGGATCATATTAAGAA
ACCATTATTATCATGACATTAACCTATAAAAATAGGCGTATCACGAGGCCCTTTCGTCTCGCGCGTTTCG
GTGATGACGGTGAAAACCTCTGACACATGCAGCTCCCGGAGACGGTCACAGCTTGTCTGTAAGCGGATGC
CGGGAGCAGACAAGCCCGTCAGGGCGCGTCAGCGGGTGTTGGCGGGTGTCGGGGCTGGCTTAACTATGCG
GCATCAGAGCAGATTGTACTGAGAGTGCACCATAGATCAACGACATTACTATATATATAATATAGGAAGC
ATTTAATAGAACAGCATCGTAATATATGTGTACTTTGCAGTTATGACGCCAGATGGCAGTAGTGGAAGAT
ATTCTTTATTGAAAAATAGCTTGTCACCTTACGTACAATCTTGATCCGGAGCTTTTCTTTTTTTGCCGAT
TAAGAATTAATTCGGTCGAAAAAAGAAAAGGAGAGGGCCAAGAGGGAGGGCATTGGTGACTATTGAGCAC
GTGAGTATACGTGATTAAGCACACAAAGGCAGCTTGGAGTATGTCTGTTATTAATTTCACAGGTAGTTCT
GGTCCATTGGTGAAAGTTTGCGGCTTGCAGAGCACAGAGGCCGCAGAATGTGCTCTAGATTCCGATGCTG
ACTTGCTGGGTATTATATGTGTGCCCAATAGAAAGAGAACAATTGACCCGGTTATTGCAAGGAAAATTTC
AAGTCTTGTAAAAGCATATAAAAATAGTTCAGGCACTCCGAAATACTTGGTTGGCGTGTTTCGTAATCAA
CCTAAGGAGGATGTTTTGGCTCTGGTCAATGATTACGGCATTGATATCGTCCAACTGCATGGAGATGAGT
CGTGGCAAGAATACCAAGAGTTCCTCGGTTTGCCAGTTATTAAAAGACTCGTATTTCCAAAAGACTGCAA
CATACTACTCAGTGCAGCTTCACAGAAACCTCATTCGTTTATTCCCTTGTTTGATTCAGAAGCAGGTGGG
ACAGGTGAACTTTTGGATTGGAACTCGATTTCTGACTGGGTTGGAAGGCAAGAGAGCCCCGAAAGCTTAC
ATTTTATGTTAGCTGGTGGACTGACGCCAGAAAATGTTGGTGATGCGCTTAGATTAAATGGCGTTATTGG
TGTTGATGTAAGCGGAGGTGTGGAGACAAATGGTGTAAAAGACTCTAACAAAATAGCAAATTTCGTCAAA
AATGCTAAGAAATAGGTTATTACTGAGTAGTATTTATTTAAGTATTGTTTGTGCACTTGCCGATCTATGC
GGTGTGAAATACCGCACAGATGCGTAAGGAGAAAATACCGCATCAGGAAATTGTAAACGTTAATATTTTG
TTAAAATTCGCGTTAAATTTTTGTTAAATCAGCTCATTTTTTAACCAATAGGCCGAAATCGGCAAAATCC
CTTATAAATCAAAAGAATAGACCGAGATAGGGT
[37 nt withheld, positions 7524-7560]
AAAGAACGTGGACTCCAACGTCAAAGG
[49 nt withheld, positions 7588-7636]
T
[91 nt withheld, positions 7638-7728]
G
[124 nt withheld, positions 7730-7853]
CCATTCGCCATTCAGGCTGCGCAACTGTTGGGAAGGGCGAT
