>Addgene plasmid #49899 | GBK-Rab35Q67Ldelta CC | addgene partial sequence | sequence record 77354 | Gal4_N_term
ATCGCCGGAATTTGTAATACGACTCACTATAGGGCGAGCCGCCATCATGGAGGAGCAGAAGCTGATCTCA
GAGGAGGACCTGCATATGGCCATGGAGGCCGAATTCATGGCCCGGGACTACGACCACCTCTTCAAGCTGC
TCATCATCGGCGACAGCGGTGTGGGCAAGAGCAGTTTACTGTTGCGTTTTGCAGACAACACTTTCTCAGG
CAGCTACATCACCACGATCGGAGTGGATTTCAAGATCCGGACCGTGGAGATCAACGGGGAGAAGGTGAAG
CTGCAGATCTGGGACACAGCGGGGCTGGAGCGCTTCCGCACCATCACCTCCACGTATTATCGGGGGACCC
ACGGGGTCATTGTGGTTTACGACGTCACCAGTGCCGAGTCCTTTGTCAACGTCAAGCGGTGGCTTCACGA
AATCAACCAGAACTGTGATGATGTGTGCCGAATATTAGTGGGTAATAAGAATGACGACCCTGAGCGGAAG
GTGGTGGAGACGGAAGATGCCTACAAATTCGCCGGGCAGATGGGCATCCAGTTGTTCGAGACCAGCGCCA
AGGAGAATGTCAACGTGGAAGAGATGTTCAACTGCATCACGGAGCTGGTCCTCCGAGCAAAGAAAGACAA
CCTGGCAAAACAGCAGCAGCAACAACAGAACGATGTGGTGAAGCTCACGAAGAACAGTAAACGAAAGAAA
CGCTAACTCGACCTGCAGCGGCCGCATAACTAGCATAACCCCTTGGGGCCTCTAAACGGGTCTTGAGGGG
TTTTTTGCGCGCTTGCAGCCAAGCTAATTCCGGGCGAATTTCTTATGATTTATGATTTTTATTATTAAAT
AAGTTATAAAAAAAATAAGTGTATACAAATTTTAAAGTGACTCTTAGGTTTTAAAACGAAAATTCTTATT
CTTGAGTAACTCTTTCCTGTAGGTCAGGTTGCTTTCTCAGGTATAGCATGAGGTCGCTCTTATTGACCAC
ACCTCTACCGGCATGC
